Addgene plasmid #138770: pPD537 VP16-ZF151
Purpose: Constitutive expression of VP16-ZF151 under the CMV promoter.
Depositing lab: Joshua Leonard. Depositing organization: Northwestern University. Publication: The COMET toolkit for composing customizable genetic programs in mammalian cells. Donahue PS, Draut JW, Muldoon JJ, Edelstein HI, Bagheri N, Leonard JN. Nat Commun. 2020 Feb 7;11(1):779. doi: 10.1038/s41467-019-14147-5. PubMed 32034124.
Backbone
  Vector backbone: pPD005 pcDNA Golden Gate
  Vector type: Mammalian Expression, Synthetic Biology
Growth in bacteria
  Bacterial resistance: Ampicillin, 100 μg/mL
  Growth temperature: 37°C
  Growth strain: DH5alpha
  Copy number: High Copy
Gene/Insert
  Gene/Insert name: VP16-ZF151
  Species: Synthetic
  Promoter: CMV
  Tag / fusion protein: 3xFlag (N terminal on insert)
  Cloning method: Restriction Enzyme; 5′ cloning site NheI (not destroyed); 3′ cloning site NotI (not destroyed)
  Sequencing primers: 5′ CGCAAATGGGCGGTAGGCGTG; 3′ TAGAAGGCACAGTCGAGG
Terms and licenses: Academic/Nonprofit Terms; Industry Terms: Not Available to Industry
Depositor comments: Leonard Lab plasmid reference number: L1307
How to cite: pPD537 VP16-ZF151 was a gift from Joshua Leonard (Addgene plasmid # 138770 ; http://n2t.net/addgene:138770 ; RRID:Addgene_138770)
