[The description below was written by a language model from this plasmid's Addgene catalogue record and pLannotate feature annotations shown in this document.]
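Description:
pPD537 VP16-ZF151 is a mammalian expression plasmid of about 5 kb, built on pPD005, a pcDNA-derived backbone adapted for Golden Gate assembly. It belongs to the COMET toolkit of parts for composing customizable genetic programs in mammalian cells. In bacteria it is maintained by a high-copy ColE1/pUC-type origin and selected with ampicillin through the β-lactamase gene and its native promoter. An f1 origin is also present, along with remnants of lac regulatory sequence typical of this backbone family. Downstream of the SV40 early promoter the annotation detects only a short fragment of a bleomycin-resistance (ble) coding sequence followed by the SV40 poly(A) signal. The plasmid therefore does not appear to carry an intact mammalian selection marker, which suits it to transient transfection.

The payload is a synthetic transcription factor cloned between NheI and NotI sites. It is driven constitutively by the human CMV immediate-early enhancer and promoter and terminated by the bovine growth hormone polyadenylation signal. A T7 promoter lies between the CMV promoter and the coding region. The open reading frame starts with an N-terminal 3xFLAG epitope for detection, followed by the herpes simplex virus VP16 transactivation domain fused to a zinc-finger DNA-binding domain designated ZF151. The feature table annotates the FLAG and VP16 portions but not the zinc-finger segment, which presumably occupies the unannotated stretch before the poly(A) signal. In use, the zinc finger would direct VP16 to promoters carrying matching binding sites, activating reporter or output genes in engineered circuits. The record does not specify the ZF151 target sequence or its partner promoters.
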