Features (pLannotate 1.2.2; 21 found; start..end, strand, type, name):
     28..80      -  misc_feature   bom (fragment): basis of mobility region from pBR322
    235..614     +  enhancer       CMV enhancer: human cytomegalovirus immediate early enhancer
    615..818     +  promoter       CMV promoter: human cytomegalovirus (CMV) immediate early promoter
    814..847     +  LTR            5' LTR (truncated) (fragment): truncated 5' long terminal repeat (LTR) from HIV-1
    863..881     +  promoter       T7 promoter: promoter for bacteriophage T7 RNA polymerase
    952..975     +  CDS            3xFLAG (fragment): three tandem FLAG® epitope tags
   1045..1278    +  CDS            VP16_HHV11 (fragment): Experimental evidence at protein level: Swiss-Prot protein existence level 1. May play a role in the aggregation of tegument proteins around nucleocapsids during virus morphogenesis. From Human herpesvirus 1 (strain 17) (HHV-1) (Human herpes simplex virus 1).
   1617..1728    +  polyA_signal   bGH poly(A) signal: bovine growth hormone polyadenylation signal
   1845..1866    +  promoter       SV40 promoter (fragment): SV40 enhancer and early promoter
   1887..2315    +  rep_origin     f1 ori (sequence partly withheld): f1 bacteriophage origin of replication; arrow indicates direction of (+) strand synthesis
   2320..2342    +  promoter       SV40 promoter (fragment): SV40 enhancer and early promoter
   2343..2534    +  promoter       SV40 promoter: SV40 early promoter
   2561..2659    +  CDS            ble (fragment): BLE_KLEPN - Experimental evidence at protein level: Swiss-Prot protein existence level 1. Binding protein with a strong affinity to the bleomycin family of antibiotics. Binds to CL990; an antimitotic-antibiotic compound. From Klebsiella pneumoniae.
   2654..2775    +  polyA_signal   SV40 poly(A) signal: SV40 polyadenylation signal
   2848..2864    -  protein_bind   lac operator: The lac repressor binds to the lac operator to inhibit transcription in E. coli. This inhibition can be relieved by adding lactose or isopropyl-β-D-thiogalactopyranoside (IPTG). lac repressor encoded by lacI
   2872..2902    -  promoter       lac promoter: promoter for the E. coli lac operon
   2917..2938    -  protein_bind   CAP binding site: CAP binding activates transcription in the presence of cAMP. E. coli catabolite activator protein
   2951..3043    -  CDS            lacI (fragment): lac repressor; lacI; The lac repressor binds to the lac operator to inhibit transcription in E. coli. This inhibition can be relieved by adding lactose or isopropyl-β-D-thiogalactopyranoside (IPTG).
   3226..3814    -  rep_origin     ori: high-copy-number ColE1/pMB1/pBR322/pUC origin of replication
   3985..4845    -  CDS            AmpR: β-lactamase; bla; confers resistance to ampicillin, carbenicillin, and related antibiotics
   4846..4950    -  promoter       AmpR promoter: bla
>Addgene plasmid #138770 | pPD537 VP16-ZF151 | addgene full sequence | sequence record 320218 | Addgene NGS Result
GACGGATCGGGAGATCTCCCGATCCCCTATGGTGCACTCTCAGTACAATCTGCTCTGATGCCGCATAGTT
AAGCCAGTATCTGCTCCCTGCTTGTGTGTTGGAGGTCGCTGAGTAGTGCGCGAGCAAAATTTAAGCTACA
ACAAGGCAAGGCTTGACCGACAATTGCATGAAGAATCTGCTTAGGGTTAGGCGTTTTGCGCTGCTTCGCG
ATGTACGGGCCAGATATACGCGTTGACATTGATTATTGACTAGTTATTAATAGTAATCAATTACGGGGTC
ATTAGTTCATAGCCCATATATGGAGTTCCGCGTTACATAACTTACGGTAAATGGCCCGCCTGGCTGACCG
CCCAACGACCCCCGCCCATTGACGTCAATAATGACGTATGTTCCCATAGTAACGCCAATAGGGACTTTCC
ATTGACGTCAATGGGTGGAGTATTTACGGTAAACTGCCCACTTGGCAGTACATCAAGTGTATCATATGCC
AAGTACGCCCCCTATTGACGTCAATGACGGTAAATGGCCCGCCTGGCATTATGCCCAGTACATGACCTTA
TGGGACTTTCCTACTTGGCAGTACATCTACGTATTAGTCATCGCTATTACCATGGTGATGCGGTTTTGGC
AGTACATCAATGGGCGTGGATAGCGGTTTGACTCACGGGGATTTCCAAGTCTCCACCCCATTGACGTCAA
TGGGAGTTTGTTTTGGCACCAAAATCAACGGGACTTTCCAAAATGTCGTAACAACTCCGCCCCATTGACG
CAAATGGGCGGTAGGCGTGTACGGTGGGAGGTCTATATAAGCAGAGCTCTCTGGCTAACTAGAGAACCCA
CTGCTTACTGGCTTATCGAAATTAATACGACTCACTATAGGGAGTCCCAAGCTGGCTAGCGCCACCATGG
ATTATAAGGATCACGATGGCGACTACAAGGACCACGATATTGACTACAAAGACGATGACGATAAAATGGC
TCCTAAGAAAAAGCGCAAAGTCGGTATCCATGGCGTTCCCGGATCCGTCGACGGTGGACTGCAGGCCCCA
CCAACCGATGTTTCTTTAGGTGATGAGTTACATTTGGACGGTGAGGACGTAGCTATGGCACATGCAGATG
CCTTAGACGATTTTGACTTGGATATGTTAGGAGATGGAGATTCACCAGGACCTGGTTTCACACCACACGA
TTCAGCTCCATACGGTGCTTTGGACATGGCCGATTTCGAATTTGAACAGATGTTTACTGATGCCTTGGGT
ATAGACGAATACGGTGGTGGAGGTACCGGTGGAGCTAGACCCGGGGAGCGCCCCTTCCAGTGTCGCATTT
GCATGCGGAACTTTTCGATTCCAAATCATTTGGCTAGACATACCCGTACTCATACCGGTGAAAAACCGTT
TCAGTGTCGGATCTGTATGCGAAATTTCTCCCAATCTGCTCATTTGAAAAGACATCTACGTACGCACACC
GGCGAGAAGCCATTCCAATGCCGAATATGCATGCGCAACTTCAGTCAAGATGTTTCTTTGGTTAGACACC
TAAAAACCCACCTGAGAGGATCTTAAGCGGCCGCTCGAGTCTAGAGGGCCCGTTTAAACCCGCTGATCAG
CCTCGACTGTGCCTTCTAGTTGCCAGCCATCTGTTGTTTGCCCCTCCCCCGTGCCTTCCTTGACCCTGGA
AGGTGCCACTCCCACTGTCCTTTCCTAATAAAATGAGGAAATTGCATCGCATTGTCTGAGTAGGTGTCAT
TCTATTCTGGGGGGTGGGGTGGGGCAGGACAGCAAGGGGGAGGATTGGGAAGTCAATAGCAGGCATGCTG
GGGATGCGGTGGGCTCTATGGCTTCTGAGGCGGAAAGAACCAGCTGGGGCTCTAGGGGGTATCCCC
[124 nt withheld, positions 1887-2010]
C
[91 nt withheld, positions 2012-2102]
A
[49 nt withheld, positions 2104-2152]
CCTTTGACGTTGGAGTCCACGTTCTTT
[37 nt withheld, positions 2180-2216]
ACCCTATCTCGGTCTATTCTTTTGATTTATAAGGGATTTTGCCGATTTCGGCCTATTGGTTAAAAAATGA
GCTGATTTAACAAAAATTTAACGCGAATTAATTCTGTGGAATGTGTGTCAGTTAGGCTCAATTAGTCAGC
AACCATAGTCCCGCCCCTAACTCCGCCCATCCCGCCCCTAACTCCGCCCAGTTCCGCCCATTCTCCGCCC
CATGGCTGACTAATTTTTTTTATTTATGCAGAGGCCGAGGCCGCCTCTGCCTCTGAGCTATTCCAGAAGT
AGTGAGGAGGCTTTTTTGGAGGCCTAGGCTTTTGCAAAAAGCTCCCGGGAGCTTGTATATCCATTTTCGG
AGGTTGGGCTTCGGAATCGTTTTCCGGGACGCCGGCTGGATGATCCTCCAGCGCGGGGATCTCATGCTGG
AGTTCTTCGCCCACCCCAACTTGTTTATTGCAGCTTATAATGGTTACAAATAAAGCAATAGCATCACAAA
TTTCACAAATAAAGCATTTTTTTCACTGCATTCTAGTTGTGGTTTGTCCAAACTCATCAATGTATCTTAT
CATGTCTGTATACCGTCGACCTCTAGCTAGAGCTTGGCGTAATCATGGTCATAGCTGTTTCCTGTGTGAA
ATTGTTATCCGCTCACAATTCCACACAACATACGAGCCGGAAGCATAAAGTGTAAAGCCTGGGGTGCCTA
ATGAGTGAGCTAACTCACATTAATTGCGTTGCGCTCACTGCCCGCTTTCCAGTCGGGAAACCTGTCGTGC
CAGCTGCATTAATGAATCGGCCAACGCGCGGGGAGAGGCGGTTTGCGTATTGGGCGCTCTTCCGCTTCCT
CGCTCACTGACTCGCTGCGCTCGGTCGTTCGGCTGCGGCGAGCGGTATCAGCTCACTCAAAGGCGGTAAT
ACGGTTATCCACAGAATCAGGGGATAACGCAGGAAAGAACATGTGAGCAAAAGGCCAGCAAAAGGCCAGG
AACCGTAAAAAGGCCGCGTTGCTGGCGTTTTTCCATAGGCTCCGCCCCCCTGACGAGCATCACAAAAATC
GACGCTCAAGTCAGAGGTGGCGAAACCCGACAGGACTATAAAGATACCAGGCGTTTCCCCCTGGAAGCTC
CCTCGTGCGCTCTCCTGTTCCGACCCTGCCGCTTACCGGATACCTGTCCGCCTTTCTCCCTTCGGGAAGC
GTGGCGCTTTCTCATAGCTCACGCTGTAGGTATCTCAGTTCGGTGTAGGTCGTTCGCTCCAAGCTGGGCT
GTGTGCACGAACCCCCCGTTCAGCCCGACCGCTGCGCCTTATCCGGTAACTATCGTCTTGAGTCCAACCC
GGTAAGACACGACTTATCGCCACTGGCAGCAGCCACTGGTAACAGGATTAGCAGAGCGAGGTATGTAGGC
GGTGCTACAGAGTTCTTGAAGTGGTGGCCTAACTACGGCTACACTAGAAGAACAGTATTTGGTATCTGCG
CTCTGCTGAAGCCAGTTACCTTCGGAAAAAGAGTTGGTAGCTCTTGATCCGGCAAACAAACCACCGCTGG
TAGCGGTGGTTTTTTTGTTTGCAAGCAGCAGATTACGCGCAGAAAAAAAGGATCTCAAGAAGATCCTTTG
ATCTTTTCTACGGGGTCTGACGCTCAGTGGAACGAAAACTCACGTTAAGGGATTTTGGTCATGAGATTAT
CAAAAAGGATCTTCACCTAGATCCTTTTAAATTAAAAATGAAGTTTTAAATCAATCTAAAGTATATATGA
GTAAACTTGGTCTGACAGTTACCAATGCTTAATCAGTGAGGCACCTATCTCAGCGATCTGTCTATTTCGT
TCATCCATAGTTGCCTGACTCCCCGTCGTGTAGATAACTACGATACGGGAGGGCTTACCATCTGGCCCCA
GTGCTGCAATGATACCGCGAGATCCACGCTCACCGGCTCCAGATTTATCAGCAATAAACCAGCCAGCCGG
AAGGGCCGAGCGCAGAAGTGGTCCTGCAACTTTATCCGCCTCCATCCAGTCTATTAATTGTTGCCGGGAA
GCTAGAGTAAGTAGTTCGCCAGTTAATAGTTTGCGCAACGTTGTTGCCATTGCTACAGGCATCGTGGTGT
CACGCTCGTCGTTTGGTATGGCTTCATTCAGCTCCGGTTCCCAACGATCAAGGCGAGTTACATGATCCCC
CATGTTGTGCAAAAAAGCGGTTAGCTCCTTCGGTCCTCCGATCGTTGTCAGAAGTAAGTTGGCCGCAGTG
TTATCACTCATGGTTATGGCAGCACTGCATAATTCTCTTACTGTCATGCCATCCGTAAGATGCTTTTCTG
TGACTGGTGAGTACTCAACCAAGTCATTCTGAGAATAGTGTATGCGGCGACCGAGTTGCTCTTGCCCGGC
GTCAATACGGGATAATACCGCGCCACATAGCAGAACTTTAAAAGTGCTCATCATTGGAAAACGTTCTTCG
GGGCGAAAACTCTCAAGGATCTTACCGCTGTTGAGATCCAGTTCGATGTAACCCACTCGTGCACCCAACT
GATCTTCAGCATCTTTTACTTTCACCAGCGTTTCTGGGTGAGCAAAAACAGGAAGGCAAAATGCCGCAAA
AAAGGGAATAAGGGCGACACGGAAATGTTGAATACTCATACTCTTCCTTTTTCAATATTATTGAAGCATT
TATCAGGGTTATTGTCTCATGAGCGGATACATATTTGAATGTATTTAGAAAAATAAACAAATAGGGGTTC
CGCGCACATTTCCCCGAAAAGTGCCACCTGACGTC
