>Addgene plasmid #138770 | pPD537 VP16-ZF151 | depositor partial sequence | sequence record 268207 | VP16-ZF151 gene
ATGGATTATAAGGATCACGATGGCGACTACAAGGACCACGATATTGACTACAAAGACGATGACGATAAAA
TGGCTCCTAAGAAAAAGCGCAAAGTCGGTATCCATGGCGTTCCCGGATCCGTCGACGGTGGACTGCAGGC
CCCACCAACCGATGTTTCTTTAGGTGATGAGTTACATTTGGACGGTGAGGACGTAGCTATGGCACATGCA
GATGCCTTAGACGATTTTGACTTGGATATGTTAGGAGATGGAGATTCACCAGGACCTGGTTTCACACCAC
ACGATTCAGCTCCATACGGTGCTTTGGACATGGCCGATTTCGAATTTGAACAGATGTTTACTGATGCCTT
GGGTATAGACGAATACGGTGGTGGAGGTACCGGTGGAGCTAGACCCGGGGAGCGCCCCTTCCAGTGTCGC
ATTTGCATGCGGAACTTTTCGATTCCAAATCATTTGGCTAGACATACCCGTACTCATACCGGTGAAAAAC
CGTTTCAGTGTCGGATCTGTATGCGAAATTTCTCCCAATCTGCTCATTTGAAAAGACATCTACGTACGCA
CACCGGCGAGAAGCCATTCCAATGCCGAATATGCATGCGCAACTTCAGTCAAGATGTTTCTTTGGTTAGA
CACCTAAAAACCCACCTGAGAGGATCTTAA
